>Addgene plasmid #216214 | Bo_NPTII:pMYB60:Gus_introns | addgene full sequence | sequence record 468483 | Addgene NGS Result
AGAGGATGCACATGTGACCGAGGGACACGAAGTGATCCGTTTAAACTATCAGTGTTTGACAGGATATATT
GGCGGGTAAACCTAAGAGAAAAGAGCGTTTATTAGAATAATCGGATATTTAAAAGGGCGTGAAAAGGTTT
ATCCGTTCGTCCATTTGTATGTGCCAGCCGCCTTTGCGACGCTCACCGGGCTGGTTGCCCTCGCCGCTGG
GCTGGCGGCCGTCTATGGCCCTGCAAACGCGCCAGAAACGCCGTCGAAGCCGTGTGCGAGACACCGCGGC
CGCCGGCGTTGTGGATACCTCGCGGAAAACTTGGCCCTCACTGACAGATGAGGGGCGGACGTTGACACTT
GAGGGGCCGACTCACCCGGCGCGGCGTTGACAGATGAGGGGCAGGCTCGATTTCGGCCGGCGACGTGGAG
CTGGCCAGCCTCGCAAATCGGCGAAAACGCCTGATTTTACGCGAGTTTCCCACAGATGATGTGGACAAGC
CTGGGGATAAGTGCCCTGCGGTATTGACACTTGAGGGGCGCGACTACTGACAGATGAGGGGCGCGATCCT
TGACACTTGAGGGGCAGAGTGCTGACAGATGAGGGGCGCACCTATTGACATTTGAGGGGCTGTCCACAGG
CAGAAAATCCAGCATTTGCAAGGGTTTCCGCCCGTTTTTCGGCCACCGCTAACCTGTCTTTTAACCTGCT
TTTAAACCAATATTTATAAACCTTGTTTTTAACCAGGGCTGCGCCCTGTGCGCGTGACCGCGCACGCCGA
AGGGGGGTGCCCCCCCTTCTCGAACCCTCCCGGCCCGCTAACGCGGGCCTCCCATCCCCCCAGGGGCTGC
GCCCCTCGGCCGCGAACGGCCTCACCCCAAAAATGGCAGCGCTGGCCAATTCCCGAGGCACGAACCCAGT
GGACATAAGCCTGTTCGGTTCGTAAGCTGTAATGCAAGTAGCGTATGCGCTCACGCAACTGGTCCAGAAC
CTTGACCGAACGCAGCGGTGGTAACGGCGCAGTGGCGGTTTTCATGGCTTGTTATGACTGTTTTTTTGGG
GTACAGTCTATGCCTCGGGCATCCAAGCAGCAAGCGCGTTACGCCGTGGGTCGATGTTTGATGTTATGGA
GCAGCAACGATGTTACGCAGCAGGGCAGTCGCCCTAAAACAAAGTTAAACATCATGGGGGAAGCGGTGAT
CGCCGAAGTATCGACTCAACTATCAGAGGTAGTTGGCGTCATCGAGCGCCATCTCGAACCGACGTTGCTG
GCCGTACATTTGTACGGCTCCGCAGTGGATGGCGGCCTGAAGCCACACAGCGATATTGATTTGCTGGTTA
CGGTGACCGTAAGGCTTGATGAAACAACGCGGCGAGCTTTGATCAACGACCTTTTGGAAACTTCGGCTTC
CCCTGGAGAGAGCGAGATTCTCCGCGCTGTAGAAGTCACCATTGTTGTGCACGACGACATCATTCCGTGG
CGTTATCCAGCTAAGCGCGAACTGCAATTTGGAGAATGGCAGCGCAATGACATTCTTGCAGGTATCTTCG
AGCCAGCCACGATCGACATTGATCTGGCTATCTTGCTGACAAAAGCAAGAGAACATAGCGTTGCCTTGGT
AGGTCCAGCGGCGGAGGAACTCTTTGATCCGGTTCCTGAACAGGATCTATTTGAGGCGCTAAATGAAACC
TTAACGCTATGGAACTCGCCGCCCGACTGGGCTGGCGATGAGCGAAATGTAGTGCTTACGTTGTCCCGCA
TTTGGTACAGCGCAGTAACCGGCAAAATCGCGCCGAAGGATGTCGCTGCCGACTGGGCAATGGAGCGCCT
GCCGGCCCAGTATCAGCCCGTCATACTTGAAGCTAGACAGGCTTATCTTGGACAAGAAGAAGATCGCTTG
GCCTCGCGCGCAGATCAGTTGGAAGAATTTGTCCATTACGTGAAAGGCGAGATCACCAAGGTAGTCGGCA
AATAATGTCTAGCTAGAAATTCGTTCAAGCCGACGCCGCTTCGCGGCGCGGCTTAACTCAAGCGTTAGAT
GCACTAAGCACATAATTGCTCACAGCCAAACTATCAGGTCAAGTCTGCTTTTATTATTTTTAAGCGTGCA
TAATAAGCCCTACACAAATTGGGAGATATATCATGCTGTCAGACCAAGTTTACTCATATATACTTTAGAT
TGATTTAAAACTTCATTTTTAATTTAAAAGGATCTAGGTGAAGATCCTTTTTGATAATCTCATGACCAAA
ATCCCTTAACGTGAGTTTTCGTTCCACTGAGCGTCAGACCCCGTAGAAAAGATCAAAGGATCTTCTTGAG
ATCCTTTTTTTCTGCGCGTAATCTGCTGCTTGCAAACAAAAAAACCACCGCTACCAGCGGTGGTTTGTTT
GCCGGATCAAGAGCTACCAACTCTTTTTCCGAAGGTAACTGGCTTCAGCAGAGCGCAGATACCAAATACT
GTTCTTCTAGTGTAGCCGTAGTTAGGCCACCACTTCAAGAACTCTGTAGCACCGCCTACATACCTCGCTC
TGCTAATCCTGTTACCAGTGGCTGCTGCCAGTGGCGATAAGTCGTGTCTTACCGGGTTGGACTCAAGACG
ATAGTTACCGGATAAGGCGCAGCGGTCGGGCTGAACGGGGGGTTCGTGCACACAGCCCAGCTTGGAGCGA
ACGACCTACACCGAACTGAGATACCTACAGCGTGAGCTATGAGAAAGCGCCACGCTTCCCGAAGGGAGAA
AGGCGGACAGGTATCCGGTAAGCGGCAGGGTCGGAACAGGAGAGCGCACGAGGGAGCTTCCAGGGGGAAA
CGCCTGGTATCTTTATAGTCCTGTCGGGTTTCGCCACCTCTGACTTGAGCGTCGATTTTTGTGATGCTCG
TCAGGGGGGCGGAGCCTATGGAAAAACGCCAGCAACGCGGCCTTTTTACGGTTCCTGGCAGATCCTAGAT
GTGGCGCAACGATGCCGGCGACAAGCAGGAGCGCACCGACTTCTTCCGCATCAAGTGTTTTGGCTCTCAG
GCCGAGGCCCACGGCAAGTATTTGGGCAAGGGGTCGCTGGTATTCGTGCAGGGCAAGATTCGGAATACCA
AGTACGAGAAGGACGGCCAGACGGTCTACGGGACCGACTTCATTGCCGATAAGGTGGATTATCTGGACAC
CAAGGCACCAGGCGGGTCAAATCAGGAATAAGGGCACATTGCCCCGGCGTGAGTCGGGGCAATCCCGCAA
GGAGGGTGAATGAATCGGACGTTTGACCGGAAGGCATACAGGCAAGAACTGATCGACGCGGGGTTTTCCG
CCGAGGATGCCGAAACCATCGCAAGCCGCACCGTCATGCGTGCGCCCCGCGAAACCTTCCAGTCCGTCGG
CTCGATGGTCCAGCAAGCTACGGCCAAGATCGAGCGCGACAGCGTGCAACTGGCTCCCCCTGCCCTGCCC
GCGCCATCGGCCGCCGTGGAGCGTTCGCGTCGTCTTGAACAGGAGGCGGCAGGTTTGGCGAAGTCGATGA
CCATCGACACGCGAGGAACTATGACGACCAAGAAGCGAAAAACCGCCGGCGAGGACCTGGCAAAACAGGT
CAGCGAGGCCAAGCAGGCCGCGTTGCTGAAACACACGAAGCAGCAGATCAAGGAAATGCAGCTTTCCTTG
TTCGATATTGCGCCGTGGCCGGACACGATGCGAGCGATGCCAAACGACACGGCCCGCTCTGCCCTGTTCA
CCACGCGCAACAAGAAAATCCCGCGCGAGGCGCTGCAAAACAAGGTCATTTTCCACGTCAACAAGGACGT
GAAGATCACCTACACCGGCGTCGAGCTGCGGGCCGACGATGACGAACTGGTGTGGCAGCAGGTGTTGGAG
TACGCGAAGCGCACCCCTATCGGCGAGCCGATCACCTTCACGTTCTACGAGCTTTGCCAGGACCTGGGCT
GGTCGATCAATGGCCGGTATTACACGAAGGCCGAGGAATGCCTGTCGCGCCTACAGGCGACGGCGATGGG
CTTCACGTCCGACCGCGTTGGGCACCTGGAATCGGTGTCGCTGCTGCACCGCTTCCGCGTCCTGGACCGT
GGCAAGAAAACGTCCCGTTGCCAGGTCCTGATCGACGAGGAAATCGTCGTGCTGTTTGCTGGCGACCACT
ACACGAAATTCATATGGGAGAAGTACCGCAAGCTGTCGCCGACGGCCCGACGGATGTTCGACTATTTCAG
CTCGCACCGGGAGCCGTACCCGCTCAAGCTGGAAACCTTCCGCCTCATGTGCGGATCGGATTCCACCCGC
GTGAAGAAGTGGCGCGAGCAGGTCGGCGAAGCCTGCGAAGAGTTGCGAGGCAGCGGCCTGGTGGAACACG
CCTGGGTCAATGATGACCTGGTGCATTGCAAACGCTAGGGCCTTGTGGGGTCAGTTCCGGCTGGGGGTTC
AGCAGCCCCTGCTCGGATCTGTTGGACCGGACAGTAGTCATGGTTGATGGGCTGCCTGTATCGAGTGGTG
ATTTTGTGCCGAGCTGCCGGTCGGGGAGCTGTTGGCTGGCTGGTGGCAGGATATATTGTGGTGTAAACAA
ATTGACGCTTAGACAACTTAATAACACATTGCGGACGTTTTTAATGTACTGGGGTTGAACACTCTGTGGG
TCTCATGCCGAATTCGGATCCGGAGGTCAACATGGTGGAGCACGACACTCTGGTCTACTCCAAAAATGTC
AAAGATACAGTCTCAGAAGATCAAAGGGCTATTGAGACTTTTCAACAAAGGATAATTTCGGGAAACCTCC
TCGGATTCCATTGCCCAGCTATCTGTCACTTCATCGAAAGGACAGTAGAAAAGGAAGGTGGCTCCTACAA
ATGCCATCATTGCGATAAAGGAAAGGCTATCATTCAAGATCTCTCTGCCGACAGTGGTCCCAAAGATGGA
CCCCCACCCACGAGGAGCATCGTGGAAAAAGAAGAGGTTCCAACCACGTCTACAAAGCAAGTGGATTGAT
GTGATAACATGGTGGAGCACGACACTCTGGTCTACTCCAAAAATGTCAAAGATACAGTCTCAGAAGATCA
AAGGGCTATTGAGACTTTTCAACAAAGGATAATTTCGGGAAACCTCCTCGGATTCCATTGCCCAGCTATC
TGTCACTTCATCGAAAGGACAGTAGAAAAGGAAGGTGGCTCCTACAAATGCCATCATTGCGATAAAGGAA
AGGCTATCATTCAAGATCTCTCTGCCGACAGTGGTCCCAAAGATGGACCCCCACCCACGAGGAGCATCGT
GGAAAAAGAAGAGGTTCCAACCACGTCTACAAAGCAAGTGGATTGATGTGACATCTCCACTGACGTAAGG
GATGACGCACAATCCCACTATCCTTCGCAAGACCCTTCCTCTATATAAGGAAGTTCATTTCATTTGGAGA
GGACACGCTCGAGTATAAGAGCTCATTTTTACAACAATTACCAACAACAACAAACAACAAACAACATTAC
AATTACATTTACAATTATCGATACAATGATTGAACAAGATGGATTGCACGCAGGTTCTCCGGCCGCTTGG
GTGGAGAGGCTATTCGGCTATGACTGGGCACAACAGACAATCGGCTGCTCTGATGCCGCCGTGTTCCGGC
TGTCAGCGCAGGGGCGCCCGGTTCTTTTTGTCAAGACCGACCTGTCCGGTGCCCTGAATGAACTCCAAGA
CGAGGCAGCGCGGCTATCGTGGCTGGCCACGACGGGCGTTCCTTGCGCAGCTGTGCTCGACGTTGTCACT
GAAGCGGGAAGGGACTGGCTGCTATTGGGCGAAGTGCCGGGGCAGGATCTCCTGTCATCTCACCTTGCTC
CTGCCGAGAAAGTATCCATCATGGCTGATGCAATGCGGCGGCTGCATACGCTTGATCCGGCTACCTGCCC
ATTCGACCACCAAGCGAAACATCGCATCGAGCGAGCACGTACTCGGATGGAAGCCGGTCTTGTCGATCAG
GATGATCTGGACGAAGAGCATCAGGGGCTCGCGCCAGCCGAACTGTTCGCCAGGCTCAAGGCGCGGATGC
CCGACGGCGAGGATCTCGTCGTGACCCACGGCGATGCCTGCTTGCCGAATATCATGGTGGAAAATGGCCG
CTTTTCTGGATTCATCGACTGTGGCCGGCTGGGTGTGGCGGACCGCTATCAGGACATAGCGTTGGCTACC
CGTGATATTGCTGAAGAGCTTGGCGGCGAATGGGCTGACCGCTTCCTCGTGCTTTACGGTATCGCCGCTC
CCGATTCGCAGCGCATCGCCTTCTATCGCCTTCTTGACGAGTTCTTCTGAGCTTGTCAAGCAGATCGTTC
AAACATTTGGCAATAAAGTTTCTTAAGATTGAATCCTGTTGCCGGTCTTGCGATGATTATCATATAATTT
CTGTTGAATTACGTTAAGCATGTAATAATTAACATGTAATGCATGACGTTATTTATGAGATGGGTTTTTA
TGATTAGAGTCCCGCAATTATACATTTAATACGCGATAGAAAACAAAATATAGCGCGCAAACTAGGATAA
ATTATCGCGCGCGGTGTCATCTATGTTACTAGATCGACGCTGCAAGAATTCAAGCTTGGAGCACAAGGAC
ACAAGGACATATGGTATGATGATATGCTTTGTTTCTCTGCTTCTCTTACTAATTTGAAGCTGTTGGATTG
ATTTGTCTCTTCTTACGTCCCCTTCTTTTTTTTTTCGTTTTCTTTTGTCGCATAGACCAGGCAGGGGCTA
GGGCCTAGTGATGGGTATTGGCCCAATACTATTGGGTTATTTGCCTGGTTTATTATTTCGATTTTAGGTT
AATTCAATTTTAAGAATACGTAGATTTGTTTGGTTTAGTTTGGTTTGGTTGCACTAAGTTCGGTTTTACA
TAAATAGAATCTAACACTACTAATTGTTATACGTAAAATACAACAACAATAACAGATTTTTCGTTTCAAT
TTTCGTTTAAGAGGGTAGACATTTTGGTTTGGTTTGGTTCATTTTTTTTTTCCCTTTCAAATTCACATCC
TTCACGTAGATGACAAAATAAAGAAAAACATGAATGAAAGTTGTAACTTGTAAGCATCAACATGGAAATC
ATATCACAAAGAACACAAATCTAACTAATGGGCCTTTTCACATATTGGTATAATTATAAGCTGTAAGAAT
ATTAGTTAAACAGAGGCAACGAGAGATGCGTGATATATGAAAAGTTGAAAACAAAAGACATGGATCTAAA
GAGTCAAGCAAAATGTAATATCTTTTTTTCTTCTAAACTTGAGGATGTCCAAGTTGCAGTGAATGATTCC
CTTTAATCATGGAGAAATTCAATGAAATAATTGTGTTTCTTCCCACACTTTATCTTTATTTATTTTCTTA
CCACAATTACAACTATTATCACAAAAATGAAAGTAACATAGCTTGTGACTCTTCTTCCATTTATGAGTTG
ATTATCACTATATTTATAAGTAATTACCAACGAATGTTCCAAATTAAGCAAAATATTGTAATCGATACAC
TATGTATTCATCTACAATATGTTAACGAGCTCCTTTTATGGAAATATTTCGATTGAAAAAACATTTGATG
GATCGTTCACTAAATAAATAATCCAGTAACGTTTTCTTAAGGGAGATATACATATTCGTGTGGAGATCAA
CATATCTTCGTTAATTGACTACGCAAAATAGTTAATGGAAAAGGCAGAGTGACTCGTGAGCTTGGCAGAT
CCAAAAGAGGTTGTCAAGAAAAAGCAGATTTAAAAGTTCTTCCCTCTTCTTTAAGTCACCCATTAATTTC
ACATATATGTACATACATGTTGCATTTAACTCATATACATACATATTCTCACATCTATAAAGAGAGCATA
AGACTCAGAGAGATCTAGAACTAGTGATATCACAAGTTTGTACAAAAAAGCAGGCTTAAATGGGTCAGTC
CCTTATGTTACGTCCTGTAGAAACCCCAACCCGTGAAATCAAAAAACTCGACGGCCTGTGGGCATTCAGT
CTGGATCGCGAAAACTGTGGAATTGATCAGCGTTGGTGGGAAAGCGCGTTACAAGAAAGCCGGGCAATTG
CTGTGCCAGGCAGTTTTAACGATCAGTTCGCCGATGCAGATATTCGTAATTATGCGGGCAACGTCTGGTA
TCAGCGCGAAGTCTTTATACCGAAAGGTAAGTCTTACTCTCTCTTTTTTGGTCTGTATTTTTAATTTTTT
GAAGTATACTATTTGTACTGACGCTAATAATCTTTTTTCAGGTTGGGCAGGCCAGCGTATCGTGCTGCGT
TTCGATGCGGTCACTCATTACGGCAAAGTGTGGGTCAATAATCAGGAAGTGATGGAGCATCAGGGCGGCT
ATACGCCATTTGAAGCCGATGTCACGCCGTATGTTATTGCCGGGAAAAGTGTACGTATCACCGTTTGTGT
GAACAACGAACTGAACTGGCAGACTATCCCGCCGGGAATGGTGATTACCGACGAAAACGGCAAGAAAAAG
CAGTCTTACTTCCATGATTTCTTTAACTATGCCGGAATCCATCGCAGCGTAATGCTCTACACCACGCCGA
ACACCTGGGTGGACGATATCACCGTGGTGACGCATGTCGCGCAAGACTGTAACCACGCGTCTGTTGACTG
GCAGGTACTTCATGCTTCAACGTGTAACTTAAGAGATACTGTGTGAAATTTTATATTTCCATACATTTGC
TTGACCTTTGCTTTTTGTCAATTTTTTTCCCCTTACAGGTGGTGGCCAATGGTGATGTCAGCGTTGAACT
GCGTGATGCGGATCAACAGGTGGTTGCAACTGGACAAGGCACTAGCGGGACTTTGCAAGTGGTGAATCCG
CACCTCTGGCAACCGGGTGAAGGTTATCTCTATGAACTGTGCGTCACAGCCAAAAGCCAGACAGAGTGTG
ATATCTACCCGCTTCGCGTCGGCATCCGGTCAGTGGCAGTGAAGGGCGAACAGTTCCTGATTAACCACAA
ACCGTTCTACTTTACTGGCTTTGGTCGTCATGAAGATGCGGACTTGCGTGGCAAAGGATTCGATAACGTG
CTGATGGTGCACGACCACGCATTAATGGACTGGATTGGGGCCAACTCCTACCGTACCTCGCATTACCCTT
ACGCTGAAGAGATGCTCGACTGGGCAGATGAACATGGCATCGTGGTGATTGATGAAACTGCTGCTGTCGG
CTTTAACCTCTCTTTAGGCATTGGTTTCGAAGCGGGCAACAAGCCGAAAGAACTGTACAGCGAAGAGGCA
GTCAACGGGGAAACTCAGCAAGCGCACTTACAGGCGATTAAAGAGCTGATAGCGCGTGACAAAAACCACC
CAAGCGTGGTGATGTGGAGTATTGCCAACGAACCGGATACCCGTCCGCAAGGTGCACGGGAATATTTCGC
GCCACTGGCGGAAGCAACGCGTAAACTCGACCCGACGCGTCCGATCACCTGCGTCAATGTAATGTTCTGC
GACGCTCACACCGATACCATCAGCGATCTCTTTGATGTGCTGTGCCTGAACCGTTATTACGGATGGTATG
TCCAAAGCGGCGATTTGGAAACGGCAGAGAAGGTACTGGAAAAAGAACTTCTGGCCTGGCAGGAGAAACT
GCATCAGCCGATTATCATCACCGAATACGGCGTGGATACGTTAGCCGGGCTGCACTCAATGTACACCGAC
ATGTGGAGTGAAGAGTATCAGTGTGCATGGCTGGATATGTATCACCGCGTCTTTGATCGCGTCAGCGCCG
TCGTCGGTGAACAGGTATGGAATTTCGCCGATTTTGCGACCTCGCAAGGCATATTGCGCGTTGGCGGTAA
CAAGAAAGGGATCTTCACTCGCGACCGCAAACCGAAGTCGGCGGCTTTTCTGCTGCAAAAACGCTGGACT
GGCATGAACTTCGGTGAAAAACCGCAGCAGGGAGGCAAACAATGAGCTTGTCAAGCAGATCGTTCAAACA
TTTGGCAATAAAGTTTCTTAAGATTGAATCCTGTTGCCGGTCTTGCGATGATTATCATATAATTTCTGTT
GAATTACGTTAAGCATGTAATAATTAACATGTAATGCATGACGTTATTTATGAGATGGGTTTTTATGATT
AGAGTCCCGCAATTATACATTTAATACGCGATAGAAAACAAAATATAGCGCGCAAACTAGGATAAATTAT
CGCGCGCGGTGTCATCTATGTTACTAGATCGACGCTACT
Features (pLannotate 1.2.2; 17 found; start..end, strand, type, name):
     57..81      +  misc_feature   RB T-DNA repeat: right border repeat from nopaline C58 T-DNA
    178..809     +  rep_origin     oriV: incP origin of replication
    912..935     +  promoter       Pc promoter (fragment): intI1 (promoter lies within the coding sequence); class 1 integron promoter
   1111..1167    +  CDS            GmR (fragment): gentamycin acetyltransferase; aacC1; confers resistance to gentamycin
   1178..1965    +  CDS            SmR (fragment): aminoglycoside adenylyltransferase (Murphy, 1985); aadA; confers resistance to spectinomycin and streptomycin
   2306..2894    +  rep_origin     ori: high-copy-number ColE1/pMB1/pBR322/pUC origin of replication
   3230..4375    +  CDS            trfA: TRFA_ECOLX - Experimental evidence at protein level: Swiss-Prot protein existence level 1. Also involved in plasmid copy number control, promoting intermolecular coupling of protein bound iterons at oriV, which inhibits replication initiation. From Escherichia coli.
   4524..4548    +  misc_feature   LB T-DNA repeat: left border repeat from nopaline C58 T-DNA
   4723..5399    +  promoter       CaMV 35S promoter (enhanced): cauliflower mosaic virus 35S promoter with a duplicated enhancer region
   5424..5477    +  misc_feature   TMV Ω: translational enhancer from the tobacco mosaic virus 5'-leader sequence (Gallie et al., 1988)
   5486..6277    +  CDS            neo: KKA2_KLEPN - Also known as kan, nptII. Experimental evidence at protein level: Swiss-Prot protein existence level 1. Resistance to kanamycin, neomycin, paromomycin, ribostamycin, butirosin and gentamicin B. From Klebsiella pneumoniae.
   6293..6545    +  terminator     NOS terminator: nopaline synthase terminator and poly(A) signal
   7872..7896    +  protein_bind   attB1: mutant version of attB; recombination site for the Gateway® BP reaction BP Clonase™
   7915..8148    +  CDS            GUS (fragment): β-glucuronidase; uidA (or gusA) from E. coli
   8230..8616    +  CDS            GUS (fragment): β-glucuronidase; uidA (or gusA) from E. coli
   8716..9915    +  CDS            GUS (fragment): β-glucuronidase; uidA (or gusA) from E. coli
   9928..10180   +  terminator     NOS terminator: nopaline synthase terminator and poly(A) signal
