[The description below was written by a language model from this plasmid's Addgene catalogue record and pLannotate feature annotations shown in this document.]
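Description:
Bo_NPTII:pMYB60:Gus_introns is a binary T-DNA plant expression vector assembled by Golden Gate cloning in the pAGM8031 backbone, made to test a guard-cell-specific promoter in Brassica. The backbone carries nopaline C58-type left and right border repeats, and two replication systems. A high-copy ColE1/pUC origin supports propagation in E. coli, while the incP oriV with its trfA replication initiator gives the broad-host-range maintenance typical of binary vectors used with Agrobacterium. Bacterial selection is by spectinomycin through the aadA (SmR) gene. A short gentamicin acetyltransferase fragment and an integron Pc promoter fragment lie just upstream of aadA and appear to be remnants of the resistance cassette rather than functional markers.

Between the borders sit two transcription units. The first is a plant selection cassette in which an enhanced CaMV 35S promoter with a duplicated enhancer, followed by the TMV Ω translational leader, drives nptII (neo) and ends in a NOS terminator. This confers resistance to kanamycin-class aminoglycosides, and the record lists G418 for selection. The second is the reporter unit. The catalogue describes a 1327 bp MYB60 promoter insert (referenced to Arabidopsis locus AT1G08810, species listed as synthetic). This was not annotated in the feature table but is consistent with the unannotated stretch between the first NOS terminator and the GUS coding region. An attB1-like site lies just ahead of GUS. The β-glucuronidase gene is annotated as three separate fragments, matching the intron-containing design in the name, and it ends in a second NOS terminator. Introns of this kind generally prevent functional GUS expression in bacteria, so staining reports expression in plant cells. The construct allows histochemical evaluation of where pMYB60 is active within the stomatal complex of transformed Brassica.
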