Addgene plasmid #216214: Bo_NPTII:pMYB60:Gus_introns
Purpose: Evaluating guard cell specific promotors in Brassica
Depositing lab: Penny Hundleby. Depositing organization: John Innes Centre. Publication: A Promoter Collection for Cell-Targeted Analysis Within the Stomatal Complex. Nguyen TH, Krasauskas J, Nguyen TB, Noureen A, Smedley M, Christie JM, Harwood W, Blatt MR, Hundleby P. Plant Direct. 2025 Feb 12;9(2):e70045. doi: 10.1002/pld3.70045. eCollection 2025 Feb. PubMed 39943924.
Backbone
  Vector backbone: pAGM8031
  Backbone manufacturer: Sylvestre Marillonnet
  Backbone size w/o insert (bp): 5201
  Total vector size (bp): 10168
  Vector type: Plant Expression, Synthetic Biology
  Selectable markers: Neomycin (select with G418)
Growth in bacteria
  Bacterial resistance: Spectinomycin, 50 μg/mL
  Growth temperature: 37°C
  Growth strain: DH5alpha
  Copy number: High Copy
Gene/Insert
  Gene/Insert name: MYB60 Transcription Factor
  Species: Synthetic
  Insert size (bp): 1327
  GenBank ID: AT1G08810
  Promoter: pMYB60
  Cloning method: Golden Gate
  Sequencing primers: 5′ GTGGTGTAAACAAATTGACGC; 3′ GGATAAACCTTTTCACGCCC
Terms and licenses: Academic/Nonprofit Terms; Industry Terms: Not Available to Industry
How to cite: Bo_NPTII:pMYB60:Gus_introns was a gift from Penny Hundleby (Addgene plasmid # 216214 ; http://n2t.net/addgene:216214 ; RRID:Addgene_216214)
